LOCUS       Exported 11816 bp ds-DNA circular SYN 12-MAY-2021
DEFINITION  Lentiviral expression of PIK3CA Q546K.
ACCESSION   .
VERSION     .
KEYWORDS    pHAGE-PIK3CA-Q546K
SOURCE      synthetic DNA construct
  ORGANISM  synthetic DNA construct
REFERENCE   1 (bases 1 to 11816)
  AUTHORS   Ng PK, Li J, Jeong KJ, Shao S, Chen H, Tsang YH, Sengupta S, Wang Z,
            Bhavana VH, Tran R, Soewito S, Minussi DC, Moreno D, Kong K,
            Dogruluk T, Lu H, Gao J, Tokheim C, Zhou DC, Johnson AM, Zeng J, Ip
            CKM, Ju Z, Wester M, Yu S, Li Y, Vellano CP, Schultz N, Karchin R,
            Ding L, Lu Y, Cheung LWT, Chen K, Shaw KR, Meric-Bernstam F, Scott
            KL, Yi S, Sahni N, Liang H, Mills GB
  TITLE     Systematic Functional Annotation of Somatic Mutations in Cancer.
  JOURNAL   Cancer Cell. 2018 Mar 12;33(3):450-462.e10. doi:
            10.1016/j.ccell.2018.01.021.
  PUBMED    29533785
REFERENCE   2 (bases 1 to 11816)
  AUTHORS   .
  TITLE     Direct Submission
  JOURNAL   Exported May 12, 2021 from SnapGene Server 1.1.58
            http://www.snapgene.com
FEATURES             Location/Qualifiers
     source          1..11816
                     /organism="synthetic DNA construct"
                     /mol_type="other DNA"
     LTR             1..634
                     /label=3' LTR
                     /note="3' long terminal repeat (LTR) from HIV-1"
     misc_feature    681..806
                     /label=HIV-1 Psi
                     /note="packaging signal of human immunodeficiency virus
                     type 1"
     misc_feature    1303..1536
                     /label=RRE
                     /note="The Rev response element (RRE) of HIV-1 allows for
                     Rev-dependent mRNA export from the nucleus to the
                     cytoplasm."
     CDS             1721..1765
                     /codon_start=1
                     /product="antigenic peptide corresponding to amino acids
                     655 to 669 of the HIV envelope protein gp41 (Lutje Hulsik
                     et al., 2013)"
                     /label=gp41 peptide
                     /note="recognized by the 2H10 single-chain llama nanobody"
                     /translation="KNEQELLELDKWASL"
     misc_feature    2058..2175
                     /label=cPPT/CTS
                     /note="central polypurine tract and central termination
                     sequence of HIV-1"
     promoter        2223..3401
                     /label=EF-1-alpha promoter
                     /note="strong constitutive promoter for human elongation
                     factor EF-1-alpha"
     intron          2454..3392
                     /label=EF-1-alpha intron A
                     /note="intron upstream of the start codon of human
                     EF-1-alpha"
     primer_bind     3349..3369
                     /label=EF1a-F
                     /note="Human elongation factor-1a promoter, forward primer"
     protein_bind    3421..3445
                     /gene="mutant version of attB"
                     /label=attB1
                     /bound_moiety="BP Clonase(TM)"
                     /note="recombination site for the Gateway(R) BP reaction"
     protein_bind    complement(6656..6680)
                     /gene="mutant version of attB"
                     /label=attB2
                     /bound_moiety="BP Clonase(TM)"
                     /note="recombination site for the Gateway(R) BP reaction"
     promoter        6688..6706
                     /label=T3 promoter
                     /note="promoter for bacteriophage T3 RNA polymerase"
     primer_bind     complement(6731..6750)
                     /label=T7
                     /note="T7 promoter, forward primer"
     promoter        complement(6732..6750)
                     /label=T7 promoter
                     /note="promoter for bacteriophage T7 RNA polymerase"
     protein_bind    complement(6756..6776)
                     /gene="mutant version of attB"
                     /label=attB4
                     /bound_moiety="BP Clonase(TM)"
                     /note="core recombination site for the Gateway(R) BP
                     reaction"
     CDS             6830..6871
                     /codon_start=1
                     /product="epitope tag from simian virus 5"
                     /label=V5 tag
                     /translation="GKPIPNPLLGLDST"
     misc_feature    6892..7459
                     /label=IRES
                     /note="internal ribosome entry site (IRES) of the
                     encephalomyocarditis virus (EMCV)"
     misc_feature    6909..7461
                     /label=IRES
                     /note="internal ribosome entry site (IRES) of the
                     encephalomyocarditis virus (EMCV)"
     primer_bind     complement(7053..7070)
                     /label=IRES reverse
                     /note="IRES internal ribosome entry site, reverse primer.
                     Also called pCDH-rev"
     primer_bind     7280..7299
                     /label=IRES-F
                     /note="IRES internal ribosome entry site, forward primer"
     CDS             7473..8192
                     /codon_start=1
                     /product="the original enhanced GFP (Yang et al., 1996)"
                     /label=EGFP
                     /note="mammalian codon-optimized"
                     /translation="MVSKGEELFTGVVPILVELDGDVNGHKFSVSGEGEGDATYGKLTL
                     KFICTTGKLPVPWPTLVTTLTYGVQCFSRYPDHMKQHDFFKSAMPEGYVQERTIFFKDD
                     GNYKTRAEVKFEGDTLVNRIELKGIDFKEDGNILGHKLEYNYNSHNVYIMADKQKNGIK
                     VNFKIRHNIEDGSVQLADHYQQNTPIGDGPVLLPDNHYLSTQSALSKDPNEKRDHMVLL
                     EFVTAAGITLGMDELYK"
     CDS             7473..8189
                     /codon_start=1
                     /product="enhanced GFP"
                     /label=EGFP
                     /translation="MVSKGEELFTGVVPILVELDGDVNGHKFSVSGEGEGDATYGKLTL
                     KFICTTGKLPVPWPTLVTTLTYGVQCFSRYPDHMKQHDFFKSAMPEGYVQERTIFFKDD
                     GNYKTRAEVKFEGDTLVNRIELKGIDFKEDGNILGHKLEYNYNSHNVYIMADKQKNGIK
                     VNFKIRHNIEDGSVQLADHYQQNTPIGDGPVLLPDNHYLSTQSALSKDPNEKRDHMVLL
                     EFVTAAGITLGMDELYK"
     primer_bind     complement(7518..7539)
                     /label=EGFP-N
                     /note="EGFP, reverse primer"
     primer_bind     complement(7779..7798)
                     /label=EXFP-R
                     /note="For distinguishing EGFP variants, reverse primer"
     primer_bind     8126..8147
                     /label=EGFP-C
                     /note="EGFP, forward primer"
     misc_feature    8206..8794
                     /label=WPRE
                     /note="woodchuck hepatitis virus posttranscriptional
                     regulatory element"
     primer_bind     complement(8259..8279)
                     /label=WPRE-R
                     /note="WPRE, reverse primer"
     CDS             complement(8677..8688)
                     /codon_start=1
                     /product="Factor Xa recognition and cleavage site"
                     /label=Factor Xa site
                     /translation="IEGR"
     LTR             8869..9102
                     /label=3' LTR (Delta-U3)
                     /note="self-inactivating 3' long terminal repeat (LTR) from
                     HIV-1"
     primer_bind     complement(9221..9239)
                     /label=pBRforEco
                     /note="pBR322 vectors, upsteam of EcoRI site, forward
                     primer"
     promoter        9307..9411
                     /gene="bla"
                     /label=AmpR promoter
     CDS             9412..10272
                     /codon_start=1
                     /gene="bla"
                     /product="beta-lactamase"
                     /label=AmpR
                     /note="confers resistance to ampicillin, carbenicillin, and
                     related antibiotics"
                     /translation="MSIQHFRVALIPFFAAFCLPVFAHPETLVKVKDAEDQLGARVGYI
                     ELDLNSGKILESFRPEERFPMMSTFKVLLCGAVLSRVDAGQEQLGRRIHYSQNDLVEYS
                     PVTEKHLTDGMTVRELCSAAITMSDNTAANLLLTTIGGPKELTAFLHNMGDHVTRLDRW
                     EPELNEAIPNDERDTTMPVAMATTLRKLLTGELLTLASRQQLIDWMEADKVAGPLLRSA
                     LPAGWFIADKSGAGERGSRGIIAALGPDGKPSRIVVIYTTGSQATMDERNRQIAEIGAS
                     LIKHW"
     primer_bind     complement(9630..9649)
                     /label=Amp-R
                     /note="Ampicillin resistance gene, reverse primer"
     rep_origin      10443..11031
                     /direction=RIGHT
                     /label=ori
                     /note="high-copy-number ColE1/pMB1/pBR322/pUC origin of
                     replication"
     primer_bind     10932..10951
                     /label=pBR322ori-F
                     /note="pBR322 origin, forward primer"
     primer_bind     11185..11202
                     /label=L4440
                     /note="L4440 vector, forward primer"
     primer_bind     11294..11313
                     /label=SV40pro-F
                     /note="SV40 promoter/origin, forward primer"
     protein_bind    11442..11463
                     /label=CAP binding site
                     /bound_moiety="E. coli catabolite activator protein"
                     /note="CAP binding activates transcription in the presence
                     of cAMP."
     promoter        11478..11508
                     /label=lac promoter
                     /note="promoter for the E. coli lac operon"
     protein_bind    11516..11532
                     /label=lac operator
                     /bound_moiety="lac repressor encoded by lacI"
                     /note="The lac repressor binds to the lac operator to
                     inhibit transcription in E. coli. This inhibition can be
                     relieved by adding lactose or
                     isopropyl-beta-D-thiogalactopyranoside (IPTG)."
     primer_bind     11521..11543
                     /label=M13/pUC Reverse
                     /note="In lacZ gene"
     primer_bind     11540..11556
                     /label=M13 rev
                     /note="common sequencing primer, one of multiple similar
                     variants"
     primer_bind     11540..11556
                     /label=M13 Reverse
                     /note="In lacZ gene. Also called M13-rev"
     primer_bind     11606..11625
                     /label=EBV-rev
                     /note="SV40 polyA terminator, reverse primer"
ORIGIN
        1 tggaagggct aattcactcc caaagaagac aagatatcct tgatctgtgg atctaccaca
       61 cacaaggcta cttccctgat tagcagaact acacaccagg gccaggggtc agatatccac
      121 tgacctttgg atggtgctac aagctagtac cagttgagcc agataaggta gaagaggcca
      181 ataaaggaga gaacaccagc ttgttacacc ctgtgagcct gcatgggatg gatgacccgg
      241 agagagaagt gttagagtgg aggtttgaca gccgcctagc atttcatcac gtggcccgag
      301 agctgcatcc ggagtacttc aagaactgct gatatcgagc ttgctacaag ggactttccg
      361 ctggggactt tccagggagg cgtggcctgg gcgggactgg ggagtggcga gccctcagat
      421 cctgcatata agcagctgct ttttgcctgt actgggtctc tctggttaga ccagatctga
      481 gcctgggagc tctctggcta actagggaac ccactgctta agcctcaata aagcttgcct
      541 tgagtgcttc aagtagtgtg tgcccgtctg ttgtgtgact ctggtaacta gagatccctc
      601 agaccctttt agtcagtgtg gaaaatctct agcagtggcg cccgaacagg gacttgaaag
      661 cgaaagggaa accagaggag ctctctcgac gcaggactcg gcttgctgaa gcgcgcacgg
      721 caagaggcga ggggcggcga ctggtgagta cgccaaaaat tttgactagc ggaggctaga
      781 aggagagaga tgggtgcgag agcgtcagta ttaagcgggg gagaattaga tcgcgatggg
      841 aaaaaattcg gttaaggcca gggggaaaga aaaaatataa attaaaacat atagtatggg
      901 caagcaggga gctagaacga ttcgcagtta atcctggcct gttagaaaca tcagaaggct
      961 gtagacaaat actgggacag ctacaaccat cccttcagac aggatcagaa gaacttagat
     1021 cattatataa tacagtagca accctctatt gtgtgcatca aaggatagag ataaaagaca
     1081 ccaaggaagc tttagacaag atagaggaag agcaaaacaa aagtaagacc accgcacagc
     1141 aagcggccgg ccgctgatct tcagacctgg aggaggagat atgagggaca attggagaag
     1201 tgaattatat aaatataaag tagtaaaaat tgaaccatta ggagtagcac ccaccaaggc
     1261 aaagagaaga gtggtgcaga gagaaaaaag agcagtggga ataggagctt tgttccttgg
     1321 gttcttggga gcagcaggaa gcactatggg cgcagcgtca atgacgctga cggtacaggc
     1381 cagacaatta ttgtctggta tagtgcagca gcagaacaat ttgctgaggg ctattgaggc
     1441 gcaacagcat ctgttgcaac tcacagtctg gggcatcaag cagctccagg caagaatcct
     1501 ggctgtggaa agatacctaa aggatcaaca gctcctgggg atttggggtt gctctggaaa
     1561 actcatttgc accactgctg tgccttggaa tgctagttgg agtaataaat ctctggaaca
     1621 gatttggaat cacacgacct ggatggagtg ggacagagaa attaacaatt acacaagctt
     1681 aatacactcc ttaattgaag aatcgcaaaa ccagcaagaa aagaatgaac aagaattatt
     1741 ggaattagat aaatgggcaa gtttgtggaa ttggtttaac ataacaaatt ggctgtggta
     1801 tataaaatta ttcataatga tagtaggagg cttggtaggt ttaagaatag tttttgctgt
     1861 actttctata gtgaatagag ttaggcaggg atattcacca ttatcgtttc agacccacct
     1921 cccaaccccg aggggacccg acaggcccga aggaatagaa gaagaaggtg gagagagaga
     1981 cagagacaga tccattcgat tagtgaacgg atctcgacgg tatcgccgaa ttcacaaatg
     2041 gcagtattca tccacaattt taaaagaaaa ggggggattg gggggtacag tgcaggggaa
     2101 agaatagtag acataatagc aacagacata caaactaaag aattacaaaa acaaattaca
     2161 aaaattcaaa attttcgggt ttattacagg gacagcagag atccagtttg gactagtcgt
     2221 gaggctccgg tgcccgtcag tgggcagagc gcacatcgcc cacagtcccc gagaagttgg
     2281 ggggaggggt cggcaattga accggtgcct agagaaggtg gcgcggggta aactgggaaa
     2341 gtgatgtcgt gtactggctc cgcctttttc ccgagggtgg gggagaaccg tatataagtg
     2401 cagtagtcgc cgtgaacgtt ctttttcgca acgggtttgc cgccagaaca caggtaagtg
     2461 ccgtgtgtgg ttcccgcggg cctggcctct ttacgggtta tggcccttgc gtgccttgaa
     2521 ttacttccac ctggctgcag tacgtgattc ttgatcccga gcttcgggtt ggaagtgggt
     2581 gggagagttc gaggccttgc gcttaaggag ccccttcgcc tcgtgcttga gttgaggcct
     2641 ggcctgggcg ctggggccgc cgcgtgcgaa tctggtggca ccttcgcgcc tgtctcgctg
     2701 ctttcgataa gtctctagcc atttaaaatt tttgatgacc tgctgcgacg ctttttttct
     2761 ggcaagatag tcttgtaaat gcgggccaag atctgcacac tggtatttcg gtttttgggg
     2821 ccgcgggcgg cgacggggcc cgtgcgtccc agcgcacatg ttcggcgagg cggggcctgc
     2881 gagcgcggcc accgagaatc ggacgggggt agtctcaagc tggccggcct gctctggtgc
     2941 ctggcctcgc gccgccgtgt atcgccccgc cctgggcggc aaggctggcc cggtcggcac
     3001 cagttgcgtg agcggaaaga tggccgcttc ccggccctgc tgcagggagc tcaaaatgga
     3061 ggacgcggcg ctcgggagag cgggcgggtg agtcacccac acaaaggaaa agggcctttc
     3121 cgtcctcagc cgtcgcttca tgtgactcca cggagtaccg ggcgccgtcc aggcacctcg
     3181 attagttctc gagcttttgg agtacgtcgt ctttaggttg gggggagggg ttttatgcga
     3241 tggagtttcc ccacactgag tgggtggaga ctgaagttag gccagcttgg cacttgatgt
     3301 aattctcctt ggaatttgcc ctttttgagt ttggatcttg gttcattctc aagcctcaga
     3361 cagtggttca aagttttttt cttccatttc aggtgtcgtg aagcggccct gcagatatca
     3421 acaagtttgt acaaaaaagc aggcaccatg cctccaagac catcatcagg tgaactgtgg
     3481 ggcatccact tgatgccccc aagaatccta gtagaatgtt tactaccaaa tggaatgata
     3541 gtgactttag aatgcctccg tgaggctaca ttaataacca taaagcatga actatttaaa
     3601 gaagcaagaa aataccccct ccatcaactt cttcaagatg aatcttctta cattttcgta
     3661 agtgttactc aagaagcaga aagggaagaa ttttttgatg aaacaagacg actttgtgac
     3721 cttcggcttt ttcaaccctt tttaaaagta attgaaccag taggcaaccg tgaagaaaag
     3781 atcctcaatc gagaaattgg ttttgctatc ggcatgccag tgtgtgaatt tgatatggtt
     3841 aaagatccag aagtacagga cttccgaaga aatattctga acgtttgtaa agaagctgtg
     3901 gatcttaggg acctcaattc acctcatagt agagcaatgt atgtctatcc tccaaatgta
     3961 gaatcttcac cagaattgcc aaagcacata tataataaat tagataaagg gcaaataata
     4021 gtggtgatct gggtaatagt ttctccaaat aatgacaagc agaagtatac tctgaaaatc
     4081 aaccatgact gtgtaccaga acaagtaatt gctgaagcaa tcaggaaaaa aactcgaagt
     4141 atgttgctat cctctgaaca actaaaactc tgtgttttag aatatcaggg caagtatatt
     4201 ttaaaagtgt gtggatgtga tgaatacttc ctagaaaaat atcctctgag tcagtataag
     4261 tatataagaa gctgtataat gcttgggagg atgcccaatt tgatgttgat ggctaaagaa
     4321 agcctttatt ctcaactgcc aatggactgt tttacaatgc catcttattc cagacgcatt
     4381 tccacagcta caccatatat gaatggagaa acatctacaa aatccctttg ggttataaat
     4441 agtgcactca gaataaaaat tctttgtgca acctacgtga atgtaaatat tcgagacatt
     4501 gataagatct atgttcgaac aggtatctac catggaggag aacccttatg tgacaatgtg
     4561 aacactcaaa gagtaccttg ttccaatccc aggtggaatg aatggctgaa ttatgatata
     4621 tacattcctg atcttcctcg tgctgctcga ctttgccttt ccatttgctc tgttaaaggc
     4681 cgaaagggtg ctaaagagga acactgtcca ttggcatggg gaaatataaa cttgtttgat
     4741 tacacagaca ctctagtatc tggaaaaatg gctttgaatc tttggccagt acctcatgga
     4801 ttagaagatt tgctgaaccc tattggtgtt actggatcaa atccaaataa agaaactcca
     4861 tgcttagagt tggagtttga ctggttcagc agtgtggtaa agttcccaga tatgtcagtg
     4921 attgaagagc atgccaattg gtctgtatcc cgagaagcag gatttagcta ttcccacgca
     4981 ggactgagta acagactagc tagagacaat gaattaaggg aaaatgacaa agaacagctc
     5041 aaagcaattt ctacacgaga tcctctctct gaaatcactg agaaggagaa agattttcta
     5101 tggagtcaca gacactattg tgtaactatc cccgaaattc tacccaaatt gcttctgtct
     5161 gttaaatgga attctagaga tgaagtagcc cagatgtatt gcttggtaaa agattggcct
     5221 ccaatcaaac ctgaacaggc tatggaactt ctggactgta attacccaga tcctatggtt
     5281 cgaggttttg ctgttcggtg cttggaaaaa tatttaacag atgacaaact ttctcagtat
     5341 ttaattcagc tagtacaggt cctaaaatat gaacaatatt tggataactt gcttgtgaga
     5401 tttttactga agaaagcatt gactaatcaa aggattgggc actttttctt ttggcattta
     5461 aaatctgaga tgcacaataa aacagttagc cagaggtttg gcctgctttt ggagtcctat
     5521 tgtcgtgcat gtgggatgta tttgaagcac ctgaataggc aagtcgaggc aatggaaaag
     5581 ctcattaact taactgacat tctcaaacag gagaagaagg atgaaacaca aaaggtacag
     5641 atgaagtttt tagttgagca aatgaggcga ccagatttca tggatgctct acagggcttt
     5701 ctgtctcctc taaaccctgc tcatcaacta ggaaacctca ggcttgaaga gtgtcgaatt
     5761 atgtcctctg caaaaaggcc actgtggttg aattgggaga acccagacat catgtcagag
     5821 ttactgtttc agaacaatga gatcatcttt aaaaatgggg atgatttacg gcaagatatg
     5881 ctaacacttc aaattattcg tattatggaa aatatctggc aaaatcaagg tcttgatctt
     5941 cgaatgttac cttatggttg tctgtcaatc ggtgactgtg tgggacttat tgaggtggtg
     6001 cgaaattctc acactattat gcaaattcag tgcaaaggcg gcttgaaagg tgcactgcag
     6061 ttcaacagcc acacactaca tcagtggctc aaagacaaga acaaaggaga aatatatgat
     6121 gcagccattg acctgtttac acgttcatgt gctggatact gtgtagctac cttcattttg
     6181 ggaattggag atcgtcacaa tagtaacatc atggtgaaag acgatggaca actgtttcat
     6241 atagattttg gacacttttt ggatcacaag aagaaaaaat ttggttataa acgagaacgt
     6301 gtgccatttg ttttgacaca ggatttctta atagtgatta gtaaaggagc ccaagaatgc
     6361 acaaagacaa gagaatttga gaggtttcag gagatgtgtt acaaggctta tctagctatt
     6421 cgacagcatg ccaatctctt cataaatctt ttctcaatga tgcttggctc tggaatgcca
     6481 gaactacaat cttttgatga cattgcatac attcgaaaga ccctagcctt agataaaact
     6541 gagcaagagg ctttggagta tttcatgaaa caaatgaatg atgcacatca tggtggctgg
     6601 acaacaaaaa tggattggat cttccacaca attaaacagc atgcattgaa ctagaaccca
     6661 gctttcttgt acaaagtggt gatatccaat taaccctcac taaaggaaat tagttgaaag
     6721 tatgagaaag ccctatagtg agtcgtatta ccacccaact tttctataca aagtggttga
     6781 tatccagcac agtggcggcc gctcgagtct agagggcccg cggttcgaag gtaagcctat
     6841 ccctaaccct ctcctcggtc tcgattctac gcgtaccggt tagtaatgag atccctcccc
     6901 cccccctaac gttactggcc gaagccgctt ggaataaggc cggtgtgcgt ttgtctatat
     6961 gttattttcc accatattgc cgtcttttgg caatgtgagg gcccggaaac ctggccctgt
     7021 cttcttgacg agcattccta ggggtctttc ccctctcgcc aaaggaatgc aaggtctgtt
     7081 gaatgtcgtg aaggaagcag ttcctctgga agcttcttga agacaaacaa cgtctgtagc
     7141 gaccctttgc aggcagcgga accccccacc tggcgacagg tgcctctgcg gccaaaagcc
     7201 acgtgtataa gatacacctg caaaggcggc acaaccccag tgccacgttg tgagttggat
     7261 agttgtggaa agagtcaaat ggctctcctc aagcgtattc aacaaggggc tgaaggatgc
     7321 ccagaaggta ccccattgta tgggatctga tctggggcct cggtgcacat gctttacatg
     7381 tgtttagtcg aggttaaaaa aacgtctagg ccccccgaac cacggggacg tggttttcct
     7441 ttgaaaaaca cgatgataat atggccacac atatggtgag caagggcgag gagctgttca
     7501 ccggggtggt gcccatcctg gtcgagctgg acggcgacgt aaacggccac aagttcagcg
     7561 tgtccggcga gggcgagggc gatgccacct acggcaagct gaccctgaag ttcatctgca
     7621 ccaccggcaa gctgcccgtg ccctggccca ccctcgtgac caccctgacc tacggcgtgc
     7681 agtgcttcag ccgctacccc gaccacatga agcagcacga cttcttcaag tccgccatgc
     7741 ccgaaggcta cgtccaggag cgcaccatct tcttcaagga cgacggcaac tacaagaccc
     7801 gcgccgaggt gaagttcgag ggcgacaccc tggtgaaccg catcgagctg aagggcatcg
     7861 acttcaagga ggacggcaac atcctggggc acaagctgga gtacaactac aacagccaca
     7921 acgtctatat catggccgac aagcagaaga acggcatcaa ggtgaacttc aagatccgcc
     7981 acaacatcga ggacggcagc gtgcagctcg ccgaccacta ccagcagaac acccccatcg
     8041 gcgacggccc cgtgctgctg cccgacaacc actacctgag cacccagtcc gccctgagca
     8101 aagaccccaa cgagaagcgc gatcacatgg tcctgctgga gttcgtgacc gccgccggga
     8161 tcactctcgg catggacgag ctgtacaagt aaatcgatag atcctaatca acctctggat
     8221 tacaaaattt gtgaaagatt gactggtatt cttaactatg ttgctccttt tacgctatgt
     8281 ggatacgctg ctttaatgcc tttgtatcat gctattgctt cccgtatggc tttcattttc
     8341 tcctccttgt ataaatcctg gttgctgtct ctttatgagg agttgtggcc cgttgtcagg
     8401 caacgtggcg tggtgtgcac tgtgtttgct gacgcaaccc ccactggttg gggcattgcc
     8461 accacctgtc agctcctttc cgggactttc gctttccccc tccctattgc cacggcggaa
     8521 ctcatcgccg cctgccttgc ccgctgctgg acaggggctc ggctgttggg cactgacaat
     8581 tccgtggtgt tgtcggggaa atcatcgtcc tttccttggc tgctcgcctg tgttgccacc
     8641 tggattctgc gcgggacgtc cttctgctac gtcccttcgg ccctcaatcc agcggacctt
     8701 ccttcccgcg gcctgctgcc ggctctgcgg cctcttccgc gtcttcgcct tcgccctcag
     8761 acgagtcgga tctccctttg ggccgcctcc ccgcctgaga tcctttaaga ccaatgactt
     8821 acaaggcagc tgtagatctt agccactttt taaaagaaaa ggggggactg gaagggctaa
     8881 ttcactccca acgaagacaa gatctgcttt ttgcttgtac tgggtctctc tggttagacc
     8941 agatctgagc ctgggagctc tctggctaac tagggaaccc actgcttaag cctcaataaa
     9001 gcttgccttg agtgcttcaa gtagtgtgtg cccgtctgtt gtgtgactct ggtaactaga
     9061 gatccctcag acccttttag tcagtgtgga aaatctctag cagtagtagt tcatgtcatc
     9121 ttattattca gtatttataa cttgcaaaga aatgaatatc agagagtgag aggcccgggt
     9181 taattaagga aagggctaga tcattcttga agacgaaagg gcctcgtgat acgcctattt
     9241 ttataggtta atgtcatgat aataatggtt tcttagacgt caggtggcac ttttcgggga
     9301 aatgtgcgcg gaacccctat ttgtttattt ttctaaatac attcaaatat gtatccgctc
     9361 atgagacaat aaccctgata aatgcttcaa taatattgaa aaaggaagag tatgagtatt
     9421 caacatttcc gtgtcgccct tattcccttt tttgcggcat tttgccttcc tgtttttgct
     9481 cacccagaaa cgctggtgaa agtaaaagat gctgaagatc agttgggtgc acgagtgggt
     9541 tacatcgaac tggatctcaa cagcggtaag atccttgaga gttttcgccc cgaagaacgt
     9601 tttccaatga tgagcacttt taaagttctg ctatgtggcg cggtattatc ccgtgttgac
     9661 gccgggcaag agcaactcgg tcgccgcata cactattctc agaatgactt ggttgagtac
     9721 tcaccagtca cagaaaagca tcttacggat ggcatgacag taagagaatt atgcagtgct
     9781 gccataacca tgagtgataa cactgcggcc aacttacttc tgacaacgat cggaggaccg
     9841 aaggagctaa ccgctttttt gcacaacatg ggggatcatg taactcgcct tgatcgttgg
     9901 gaaccggagc tgaatgaagc cataccaaac gacgagcgtg acaccacgat gcctgtagca
     9961 atggcaacaa cgttgcgcaa actattaact ggcgaactac ttactctagc ttcccggcaa
    10021 caattaatag actggatgga ggcggataaa gttgcaggac cacttctgcg ctcggccctt
    10081 ccggctggct ggtttattgc tgataaatct ggagccggtg agcgtgggtc tcgcggtatc
    10141 attgcagcac tggggccaga tggtaagccc tcccgtatcg tagttatcta cacgacgggg
    10201 agtcaggcaa ctatggatga acgaaataga cagatcgctg agataggtgc ctcactgatt
    10261 aagcattggt aactgtcaga ccaagtttac tcatatatac tttagattga tttaaaactt
    10321 catttttaat ttaaaaggat ctaggtgaag atcctttttg ataatctcat gaccaaaatc
    10381 ccttaacgtg agttttcgtt ccactgagcg tcagaccccg tagaaaagat caaaggatct
    10441 tcttgagatc ctttttttct gcgcgtaatc tgctgcttgc aaacaaaaaa accaccgcta
    10501 ccagcggtgg tttgtttgcc ggatcaagag ctaccaactc tttttccgaa ggtaactggc
    10561 ttcagcagag cgcagatacc aaatactgtt cttctagtgt agccgtagtt aggccaccac
    10621 ttcaagaact ctgtagcacc gcctacatac ctcgctctgc taatcctgtt accagtggct
    10681 gctgccagtg gcgataagtc gtgtcttacc gggttggact caagacgata gttaccggat
    10741 aaggcgcagc ggtcgggctg aacggggggt tcgtgcacac agcccagctt ggagcgaacg
    10801 acctacaccg aactgagata cctacagcgt gagctatgag aaagcgccac gcttcccgaa
    10861 gggagaaagg cggacaggta tccggtaagc ggcagggtcg gaacaggaga gcgcacgagg
    10921 gagcttccag ggggaaacgc ctggtatctt tatagtcctg tcgggtttcg ccacctctga
    10981 cttgagcgtc gatttttgtg atgctcgtca ggggggcgga gcctatggaa aaacgccagc
    11041 aacgcggcct ttttacggtt cctggccttt tgctggcctt ttgctcacat gttctttcct
    11101 gcgttatccc ctgattctgt ggataaccgt attaccgcct ttgagtgagc tgataccgct
    11161 cgccgcagcc gaacgaccga gcgcagcgag tcagtgagcg aggaagcgga agagcgccca
    11221 atacgcaaac cgcctctccc cgcgcgttgg ccgattcatt aatgcagcaa gctcatggct
    11281 gactaatttt ttttatttat gcagaggccg aggccgcctc ggcctctgag ctattccaga
    11341 agtagtgagg aggctttttt ggaggcctag gcttttgcaa aaagctcccc gtggcacgac
    11401 aggtttcccg actggaaagc gggcagtgag cgcaacgcaa ttaatgtgag ttagctcact
    11461 cattaggcac cccaggcttt acactttatg cttccggctc gtatgttgtg tggaattgtg
    11521 agcggataac aatttcacac aggaaacagc tatgacatga ttacgaattt cacaaataaa
    11581 gcattttttt cactgcattc tagttgtggt ttgtccaaac tcatcaatgt atcttatcat
    11641 gtctggatca actggataac tcaagctaac caaaatcatc ccaaacttcc caccccatac
    11701 cctattacca ctgccaatta cctgtggttt catttactct aaacctgtga ttcctctgaa
    11761 ttattttcat tttaaagaaa ttgtatttgt taaatatgta ctacaaactt agtagt
//
