[The description below was written by a language model from this plasmid's Addgene catalogue record and the feature table of its GenBank file.]
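Description:
pHAGE-PIK3CA-Q546K is an HIV-1-derived lentiviral expression plasmid of about 11.8 kb built on the pHAGE backbone. It carries the human PIK3CA coding sequence (the p110-alpha catalytic subunit of PI3K) with the Q546K substitution. It is propagated in E. coli through a high-copy ColE1/pUC-type origin and selected with ampicillin via the bla gene. The viral portion contains a full-length LTR at the upstream end (auto-annotated as a 3' LTR although it sits in the 5' position), the Psi packaging signal, the Rev response element for Rev-dependent nuclear export of the genomic RNA, and the cPPT/CTS. It ends in a U3-deleted, self-inactivating 3' LTR that limits LTR-driven transcription after integration.

Between the LTRs, the human EF-1-alpha promoter with its first intron drives constitutive expression. The insert was introduced by Gateway recombination and lies in the unannotated interval between the attB1 and attB2 sites; the feature table does not annotate the PIK3CA ORF itself. Downstream are short T3 and T7 promoter sequences, an attB4 core site and a V5 epitope tag. The record does not say whether the V5 tag is translated in frame with PIK3CA. An EMCV IRES followed by EGFP allows the same transcript to produce a fluorescent marker for identifying or sorting transduced cells, and a WPRE enhances transcript expression. No mammalian drug-selection marker is annotated.

The stated purpose is lentiviral expression of PIK3CA Q546K, and the plasmid comes from a study on the systematic functional annotation of somatic cancer mutations.
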