Addgene plasmid #116527: pHAGE-PIK3CA-Q546K
Purpose: Lentiviral expression of PIK3CA Q546K
Depositing lab: Gordon Mills & Kenneth Scott. Depositing organization: Baylor College of Medicine. Publication: Systematic Functional Annotation of Somatic Mutations in Cancer. Ng PK, Li J, Jeong KJ, Shao S, Chen H, Tsang YH, Sengupta S, Wang Z, Bhavana VH, Tran R, Soewito S, Minussi DC, Moreno D, Kong K, Dogruluk T, Lu H, Gao J, Tokheim C, Zhou DC, Johnson AM, Zeng J, Ip CKM, Ju Z, Wester M, Yu S, Li Y, Vellano CP, Schultz N, Karchin R, Ding L, Lu Y, Cheung LWT, Chen K, Shaw KR, Meric-Bernstam F, Scott KL, Yi S, Sahni N, Liang H, Mills GB. Cancer Cell. 2018 Mar 12;33(3):450-462.e10. doi: 10.1016/j.ccell.2018.01.021. PubMed 29533785.
Backbone
  Vector backbone: pHAGE
  Vector type: Lentiviral
Growth in bacteria
  Bacterial resistance: Ampicillin, 100 μg/mL
  Growth temperature: 37°C
  Growth strain: Stbl3
  Copy number: High Copy
Gene/Insert
  Gene/Insert name: PIK3CA
  Species: H. sapiens (human)
  Mutation: Q546K
  Entrez Gene: PIK3CA (a.k.a. CCM4, CLAPO, CLOVE, CWS5, HMH, MCAP, MCM, MCMTC, PI3K, PI3K-alpha, p110-alpha)
  Cloning method: Gateway Cloning
Terms and licenses: Academic/Nonprofit Terms; Industry Terms: Not Available to Industry
How to cite: pHAGE-PIK3CA-Q546K was a gift from Gordon Mills & Kenneth Scott (Addgene plasmid # 116527 ; http://n2t.net/addgene:116527 ; RRID:Addgene_116527)
