>Addgene plasmid #116527 | pHAGE-PIK3CA-Q546K | depositor partial sequence | sequence record 219401 | insert
ATGCCTCCACGACCATCATCAGGTGAACTGTGGGGCATCCACTTGATGCCCCCAAGAATCCTAGTAGAAT
GTTTACTACCAAATGGAATGATAGTGACTTTAGAATGCCTCCGTGAGGCTACATTAATAACCATAAAGCA
TGAACTATTTAAAGAAGCAAGAAAATACCCCCTCCATCAACTTCTTCAAGATGAATCTTCTTACATTTTC
GTAAGTGTTACTCAAGAAGCAGAAAGGGAAGAATTTTTTGATGAAACAAGACGACTTTGTGACCTTCGGC
TTTTTCAACCCTTTTTAAAAGTAATTGAACCAGTAGGCAACCGTGAAGAAAAGATCCTCAATCGAGAAAT
TGGTTTTGCTATCGGCATGCCAGTGTGTGAATTTGATATGGTTAAAGATCCAGAAGTACAGGACTTCCGA
AGAAATATTCTGAACGTTTGTAAAGAAGCTGTGGATCTTAGGGACCTCAATTCACCTCATAGTAGAGCAA
TGTATGTCTATCCTCCAAATGTAGAATCTTCACCAGAATTGCCAAAGCACATATATAATAAATTAGATAA
AGGGCAAATAATAGTGGTGATCTGGGTAATAGTTTCTCCAAATAATGACAAGCAGAAGTATACTCTGAAA
ATCAACCATGACTGTGTACCAGAACAAGTAATTGCTGAAGCAATCAGGAAAAAAACTCGAAGTATGTTGC
TATCCTCTGAACAACTAAAACTCTGTGTTTTAGAATATCAGGGCAAGTATATTTTAAAAGTGTGTGGATG
TGATGAATACTTCCTAGAAAAATATCCTCTGAGTCAGTATAAGTATATAAGAAGCTGTATAATGCTTGGG
AGGATGCCCAATTTGATGTTGATGGCTAAAGAAAGCCTTTATTCTCAACTGCCAATGGACTGTTTTACAA
TGCCATCTTATTCCAGACGCATTTCCACAGCTACACCATATATGAATGGAGAAACATCTACAAAATCCCT
TTGGGTTATAAATAGTGCACTCAGAATAAAAATTCTTTGTGCAACCTACGTGAATGTAAATATTCGAGAC
ATTGATAAGATCTATGTTCGAACAGGTATCTACCATGGAGGAGAACCCTTATGTGACAATGTGAACACTC
AAAGAGTACCTTGTTCCAATCCCAGGTGGAATGAATGGCTGAATTATGATATATACATTCCTGATCTTCC
TCGTGCTGCTCGACTTTGCCTTTCCATTTGCTCTGTTAAAGGCCGAAAGGGTGCTAAAGAGGAACACTGT
CCATTGGCATGGGGAAATATAAACTTGTTTGATTACACAGACACTCTAGTATCTGGAAAAATGGCTTTGA
ATCTTTGGCCAGTACCTCATGGATTAGAAGATTTGCTGAACCCTATTGGTGTTACTGGATCAAATCCAAA
TAAAGAAACTCCATGCTTAGAGTTGGAGTTTGACTGGTTCAGCAGTGTGGTAAAGTTCCCAGATATGTCA
GTGATTGAAGAGCATGCCAATTGGTCTGTATCCCGAGAAGCAGGATTTAGCTATTCCCACGCAGGACTGA
GTAACAGACTAGCTAGAGACAATGAATTAAGGGAAAATGACAAAGAACAGCTCAAAGCAATTTCTACACG
AGATCCTCTCTCTGAAATCACTGAGAAGGAGAAAGATTTTCTATGGAGTCACAGACACTATTGTGTAACT
ATCCCCGAAATTCTACCCAAATTGCTTCTGTCTGTTAAATGGAATTCTAGAGATGAAGTAGCCCAGATGT
ATTGCTTGGTAAAAGATTGGCCTCCAATCAAACCTGAACAGGCTATGGAACTTCTGGACTGTAATTACCC
AGATCCTATGGTTCGAGGTTTTGCTGTTCGGTGCTTGGAAAAATATTTAACAGATGACAAACTTTCTCAG
TATTTAATTCAGCTAGTACAGGTCCTAAAATATGAACAATATTTGGATAACTTGCTTGTGAGATTTTTAC
TGAAGAAAGCATTGACTAATCAAAGGATTGGGCACTTTTTCTTTTGGCATTTAAAATCTGAGATGCACAA
TAAAACAGTTAGCCAGAGGTTTGGCCTGCTTTTGGAGTCCTATTGTCGTGCATGTGGGATGTATTTGAAG
CACCTGAATAGGCAAGTCGAGGCAATGGAAAAGCTCATTAACTTAACTGACATTCTCAAACAGGAGAAGA
AGGATGAAACACAAAAGGTACAGATGAAGTTTTTAGTTGAGCAAATGAGGCGACCAGATTTCATGGATGC
TCTACAGGGCTTTCTGTCTCCTCTAAACCCTGCTCATCAACTAGGAAACCTCAGGCTTGAAGAGTGTCGA
ATTATGTCCTCTGCAAAAAGGCCACTGTGGTTGAATTGGGAGAACCCAGACATCATGTCAGAGTTACTGT
TTCAGAACAATGAGATCATCTTTAAAAATGGGGATGATTTACGGCAAGATATGCTAACACTTCAAATTAT
TCGTATTATGGAAAATATCTGGCAAAATCAAGGTCTTGATCTTCGAATGTTACCTTATGGTTGTCTGTCA
ATCGGTGACTGTGTGGGACTTATTGAGGTGGTGCGAAATTCTCACACTATTATGCAAATTCAGTGCAAAG
GCGGCTTGAAAGGTGCACTGCAGTTCAACAGCCACACACTACATCAGTGGCTCAAAGACAAGAACAAAGG
AGAAATATATGATGCAGCCATTGACCTGTTTACACGTTCATGTGCTGGATACTGTGTAGCTACCTTCATT
TTGGGAATTGGAGATCGTCACAATAGTAACATCATGGTGAAAGACGATGGACAACTGTTTCATATAGATT
TTGGACACTTTTTGGATCACAAGAAGAAAAAATTTGGTTATAAACGAGAACGTGTGCCATTTGTTTTGAC
ACAGGATTTCTTAATAGTGATTAGTAAAGGAGCCCAAGAATGCACAAAGACAAGAGAATTTGAGAGGTTT
CAGGAGATGTGTTACAAGGCTTATCTAGCTATTCGACAGCATGCCAATCTCTTCATAAATCTTTTCTCAA
TGATGCTTGGCTCTGGAATGCCAGAACTACAATCTTTTGATGACATTGCATACATTCGAAAGACCCTAGC
CTTAGATAAAACTGAGCAAGAGGCTTTGGAGTATTTCATGAAACAAATGAATGATGCACATCATGGTGGC
TGGACAACAAAAATGGATTGGATCTTCCACACAATTAAACAGCATGCATTGAACTGA
